>Addgene plasmid #72651 | pJB045 (ZapB-mEos2) | depositor full sequence | sequence record 133156 | pJB045 (ZapB-mEos2) sequence 5431 bps
TAGCGAAGAGGCCCGCACCGATCGCCCTTCCCAACAGTTGCCTAAGAAACCATTATTATCATGACATTAA
CCTATAAAAATAGGCGTATCACGAGGCCCTTTCGTCTTCACCTCGAGAAATCATAAAAAATTTATTTGCT
TTGTGAGCGGATAACAATTATAATAGATTCAATTGTGAGCGGATAACAATTTCACACAGAATTCATTAAA
GAGGAGAAATTAACTACTAGTATGACAATGTCATTAGAAGTGTTTGAGAAACTGGAAGCAAAAGTACAGC
AGGCGATTGATACCATCACTCTGTTGCAGATGGAAATCGAAGAGCTGAAAGAAAAAAACAACTCACTGTC
GCAGGAAGTTCAAAATGCCCAGCATCAGCGCGAAGAGCTGGAGCGTGAGAACAACCATCTGAAAGAACAG
CAGAACGGCTGGCAGGAACGTCTGCAGGCCCTGCTGGGTCGCATGGAAGAGGTCGGATCCGCTGGCTCCG
CTGCTGGTTCTGGCGAATTCATGAGTGCGATTAAGCCAGACATGAAGATCAAACTCCGTATGGAAGGCAA
CGTAAACGGGCACCACTTTGTGATCGACGGAGATGGTACAGGCAAGCCTTTTGAGGGAAAACAGAGTATG
GATCTTGAAGTCAAAGAGGGCGGACCTCTGCCTTTTGCCTTTGATATCCTGACCACTGCATTCCATTACG
GCAACAGGGTATTCGCCAAATATCCAGACAACATACAAGACTATTTTAAGCAGTCGTTTCCTAAGGGGTA
TTCGTGGGAACGAAGCTTGACTTTCGAAGACGGGGGCATTTGCATTGCCAGAAACGACATAACAATGGAA
GGGGACACTTTCTATAATAAAGTTCGATTTTATGGTACCAACTTTCCCGCCAATGGTCCAGTTATGCAGA
AGAAGACGCTGAAATGGGAGCCCTCCACTGAGAAAATGTATGTGCGTGATGGAGTGCTGACGGGTGATAT
TCATATGGCTTTGTTGCTTGAAGGAAATGCCCATTACCGATGTGACTTCAGAACTACTTACAAAGCTAAG
GAGAAGGGTGTCAAGTTACCAGGCTACCACTTTGTGGACCACTGCATTGAGATTTTAAGCCATGACAAAG
ATTACAACAAGGTTAAGCTGTATGAGCATGCTGTTGCTCATTCTGGATTGCCTGACAATGCCAGACGATA
AGCGGCCGCTAAGGGTCGACCTGCAGCCAAGCTTAATTAGCTGAGCTTGGACTCCTGTTGATAGATCCAG
TAATGACCTCAGAACTCCATCTGGATTTGTTCAGAACGCTCGGTTGCCGCCGGGCGTTTTTTATTGGTGA
GAATCCAAGCTAGGGGAATTCATCGTGACTGACTGACGATCTGCCTCGCGCGTTTCGGTGATGACGGTGA
AAACCTCTGACACATGCAGCTCCCGGAGACGGTCACAGCTTGTCTGTAAGCGGATGCCGGGAGCAGACAA
GCCCGTCAGGGCGCGTCAGCGGGTGTTGGCGGGTGTCGGGGCGCAGCCATGACCCAGTCACGTAGCGATA
GCGGAGTGTATAATTCTTGAAGACGAAAGGGCCTCGTGATACGCCTATTTTTATAGGTTAATGTCATGAT
AATAATGGTTTCTTAGGATCCTGATGTCCGGCGGTGCTTTTGCCGTTACGCACCACCCCGTCAGTAGCTG
AACAGGAGGGACAGCTGATAGAAACAGAAGCCACTGGAGCACCTCAAAAACACCATCATACACTAAATCA
GTAAGTTGGCAGCATCACCCGACGCACTTTGCGCCGAATAAATACCTGTGACGGAAGATCACTTCGCAGA
ATAAATAAATCCTGGTGTCCCTGTTGATACCGGGAAGCCCTGGGCCAACTTTTGGCGAAAATGAGACGTT
GATCGGCACGTAAGAGGTTCCAACTTTCACCATAATGAAATAAGATCACTACCGGGCGTATTTTTTGAGT
TATCGAGATTTTCAGGAGCTAAGGAAGCTAAAATGGAGAAAAAAATCACTGGATATACCACCGTTGATAT
ATCCCAATGGCATCGTAAAGAACATTTTGAGGCATTTCAGTCAGTTGCTCAATGTACCTATAACCAGACC
GTTCAGCTGGATATTACGGCCTTTTTAAAGACCGTAAAGAAAAATAAGCACAAGTTTTATCCGGCCTTTA
TTCACATTCTTGCCCGCCTGATGAATGCTCATCCGGAATTCCGTATGGCAATGAAAGACGGTGAGCTGGT
GATATGGGATAGTGTTCACCCTTGTTACACCGTTTTCCATGAGCAAACTGAAACGTTTTCATCGCTCTGG
AGTGAATACCACGACGATTTCCGGCAGTTTCTACACATATATTCGCAAGATGTGGCGTGTTACGGTGAAA
ACCTGGCCTATTTCCCTAAAGGGTTTATTGAGAATATGTTTTTCGTCTCAGCCAATCCCTGGGTGAGTTT
CACCAGTTTTGATTTAAACGTGGCCAATATGGACAACTTCTTCGCCCCCGTTTTCACCATGGGCAAATAT
TATACGCAAGGCGACAAGGTGCTGATGCCGCTGGCGATTCAGGTTCATCATGCCGTCTGTGATGGCTTCC
ATGTCGGCAGAATGCTTAATGAATTACAACAGTACTGCGATGAGTGGCAGGGCGGGGCGTAATTTTTTTA
AGGCAGTTATTGGTGCCCTTAAACGCCTGGTGCTACGCCTGAATAAGTGATAATAAGCGGATGAATGGCA
GAAATTCGAAAGCAAATTCGACCCGGTCGTCGGTTCAGGGCAGGGTCGTTAAATAGCCGCTTATGTCTAT
TGCTGGTTTACCGGTTTATTGACTACCGGAAGCAGTGTGACCGTGTGCTTCTCAAATGCCTGAGGCCAGT
TTGCTCAGGCTCTCCCCGTGGAGGTAATAATTGACGATATGATCATTTATTCTGCCTCCCAGAGCCTGAT
AAAAACGGTTAGGATCGGAGTCAGGCAACTATGGATGAACGAAATAGACAGATCGCTGAGATAGGTGCCT
CACTGATTAAGCATTGGTAACTGTCAGACCAAGTTTACTCATATATACTTTAGATTGATTTAAAACTTCA
TTTTTAATTTAAAAGGATCTAGGTGAAGATCCTTTTTGATAATCTCATGACCAAAATCCCTTAACGTGAG
TTTTCGTTCCACTGAGCGTCAGACCCCGTAGAAAAGATCAAAGGATCTTCTTGAGATCCTTTTTTTCTGC
GCGTAATCTGCTGCTTGCAAACAAAAAAACCACCGCTACCAGCGGTGGTTTGTTTGCCGGATCAAGAGCT
ACCAACTCTTTTTCCGAAGGTAACTGGCTTCAGCAGAGCGCAGATACCAAATACTGTCCTTCTAGTGTAG
CCGTAGTTAGGCCACCACTTCAAGAACTCTGTAGCACCGCCTACATACCTCGCTCTGCTAATCCTGTTAC
CAGTGGCTGCTGCCAGTGGCGATAAGTCGTGTCTTACCGGGTTGGACTCAAGACGATAGTTACCGGATAA
GGCGCAGCGGTCGGGCTGAACGGGGGGTTCGTGCACACAGCCCAGCTTGGAGCGAACGACCTACACCGAA
CTGAGATACCTACAGCGTGAGCTATGAGAAAGCGCCACGCTTCCCGAAGGGAGAAAGGCGGACAGGTATC
CGGTAAGCGGCAGGGTCGGAACAGGAGAGCGCACGAGGGAGCTTCCAGGGGGAAACGCCTGGTATCTTTA
TAGTCCTGTCGGGTTTCGCCACCTCTGACTTGAGCGTCGATTTTTGTGATGCTCGTCAGGGGGGCGGAGC
CTATGGAAAAACGCCAGCAACGCGGCCTTTTTACGGTTCCTGGCCTTTTGCTGGCCTTTTGCTCACATGT
TCTTTCCTGCGTTATCCCCTGATTCTGTGGATAACCGTATTACCGCCTTTGAGTGAGCTGATACCGCTCG
CCGCAGCCGAACGACCGAGCGCAGCGAGTCAGTGAGCGAGGAAGCGGAAGAGCGCCTGATGCGGTATTTT
CTCCTTACGCATCTGTGCGGTATTTCACACCGCATAAATTCCGACACCATCGAATGGTGCAAAACCTTTC
GCGGTATGGCATGATAGCGCCCGGAAGAGAGTCAATTCAGGGTGGTGAATGTGAAACCAGTAACGTTATA
CGATGTCGCAGAGTATGCCGGTGTCTCTTATCAGACCGTTTCCCGCGTGGTGAACCAGGCCAGCCACGTT
TCTGCGAAAACGCGGGAAAAAGTGGAAGCGGCGATGGCGGAGCTGAATTACATTCCCAACCGCGTGGCAC
AACAACTGGCGGGCAAACAGTCGTTGCTGATTGGCGTTGCCACCTCCAGTCTGGCCCTGCACGCGCCGTC
GCAAATTGTCGCGGCGATTAAATCTCGCGCCGATCAACTGGGTGCCAGCGTGGTGGTGTCGATGGTAGAA
CGAAGCGGCGTCGAAGCCTGTAAAGCGGCGGTGCACAATCTTCTCGCGCAACGCGTCAGTGGGCTGATCA
TTAACTATCCGCTGGATGACCAGGATGCCATTGCTGTGGAAGCTGCCTGCACTAATGTTCCGGCGTTATT
TCTTGATGTCTCTGACCAGACACCCATCAACAGTATTATTTTCTCCCATGAAGACGGTACGCGACTGGGC
GTGGAGCATCTGGTCGCATTGGGTCACCAGCAAATCGCGCTGTTAGCGGGCCCATTAAGTTCTGTCTCGG
CGCGTCTGCGTCTGGCTGGCTGGCATAAATATCTCACTCGCAATCAAATTCAGCCGATAGCGGAACGGGA
AGGCGACTGGAGTGCCATGTCCGGTTTTCAACAAACCATGCAAATGCTGAATGAGGGCATCGTTCCCACT
GCGATGCTGGTTGCCAACGATCAGATGGCGCTGGGCGCAATGCGCGCCATTACCGAGTCCGGGCTGCGCG
TTGGTGCGGATATCTCGGTAGTGGGATACGACGATACCGAAGACAGCTCATGTTATATCCCGCCGTTAAC
CACCATCAAACAGGATTTTCGCCTGCTGGGGCAAACCAGCGTGGACCGCTTGCTGCAACTCTCTCAGGGC
CAGGCGGTGAAGGGCAATCAGCTGTTGCCCGTCTCACTGGTGAAAAGAAAAACCACCCTGGCGCCCAATA
CGCAAACCGCCTCTCCCCGCGCGTTGGCCGATTCATTAATGCAGCTGGCACGACAGGTTTCCCGACTGGA
AAGCGGGCAGTGAGCGCAACGCAATTAATGTAAGTTAGCTCACTCATTAGGCACCCCAGGCTTTACACTT
TATGCTTCCGGCTCGTATGTTGTGTGGAATTGTGAGCGGATAACAATTTCACACAGGAAACAGCTATGAC
CATGATTACGGATTCACTGGCCGTCGTTTTACAACGTCGTGACTGGGAAAACCCTGGCGTTACCCAACTT
AATCGCCTTGCAGCACATCCCCCTTTCGCCAGCTGGCGTAA
Features (pLannotate 1.2.2; 19 found; start..end, strand, type, name):
    121..165     +  promoter       T5 promoter: bacteriophage T5 promoter for E. coli RNA polymerase, with embedded lac operator
    173..189     +  protein_bind   lac operator: The lac repressor binds to the lac operator to inhibit transcription in E. coli. This inhibition can be relieved by adding lactose or isopropyl-β-D-thiogalactopyranoside (IPTG). lac repressor encoded by lacI
    232..474     +  CDS            zapB: ZAPB_ECOLI - Also known as yiiU. Experimental evidence at protein level: Swiss-Prot protein existence level 1. Non-essential, abundant cell division factor that is required for proper Z-ring formation. It is recruited early to the divisome by direct interaction with FtsZ, stimulating Z-ring assembly and thereby promoting cell division earlier in the cell cycle. Its recruitment to the Z-ring requires functional FtsA or ZipA. From Escherichia coli (strain K12).
    511..1191    +  CDS            mEos2: monomeric variant of green-to-red photoswitchable fluorescent protein EosFP (McKinney et al., 2009)
   1240..1334    +  terminator     lambda t0 terminator: transcription terminator from phage lambda
   1371..1410    +  CDS            rop (fragment): Rop protein, which maintains plasmids at low copy number; rop
   1512..1552    +  misc_feature   bom (fragment): basis of mobility region from pBR322
   1631..1769    -  mobile_element IS1 (fragment): prokaryotic transposable element IS1
   1890..1992    +  promoter       cat promoter: promoter of the E. coli cat gene encoding chloramphenicol acetyltransferase
   1993..2652    +  CDS            CmR: chloramphenicol acetyltransferase; cat; confers resistance to chloramphenicol
   2957..3029    +  CDS            bla(M) (fragment): β-lactamase lacking the signal sequence; bla(M); allows cytosolic expression of β-lactamase
   3201..3789    +  rep_origin     ori: high-copy-number ColE1/pMB1/pBR322/pUC origin of replication
   3975..4026    -  misc_feature   bom (fragment): basis of mobility region from pBR322
   4033..4110    +  promoter       lacIq promoter: lacI (mutant); In the lacIq allele, a single base change in the promoter boosts expression of the lacI gene about 10-fold.
   4111..5193    +  CDS            lacI: lac repressor; lacI; The lac repressor binds to the lac operator to inhibit transcription in E. coli. This inhibition can be relieved by adding lactose or isopropyl-β-D-thiogalactopyranoside (IPTG).
   5206..5227    +  protein_bind   CAP binding site: CAP binding activates transcription in the presence of cAMP. E. coli catabolite activator protein
   5242..5272    +  promoter       lac promoter: promoter for the E. coli lac operon
   5280..5296    +  protein_bind   lac operator: The lac repressor binds to the lac operator to inhibit transcription in E. coli. This inhibition can be relieved by adding lactose or isopropyl-β-D-thiogalactopyranoside (IPTG). lac repressor encoded by lacI
   5316..41      +  CDS            lacZα (fragment) (across the origin): LacZα fragment of β-galactosidase; lacZ fragment
