[The description below was written by a language model from this plasmid's Addgene catalogue record and pLannotate feature annotations shown in this document.]
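Description:
pJB045 (ZapB-mEos2) is a bacterial expression plasmid of about 5.4 kb built on the pCA24N backbone, designed for IPTG-inducible production of a fluorescently tagged cell division protein in Escherichia coli. It replicates from a high-copy ColE1/pMB1-type origin and is selected with chloramphenicol through a cat promoter-driven chloramphenicol acetyltransferase gene. The plasmid also carries its own lacI gene under the lacIq promoter, which raises repressor levels and keeps the expression cassette tightly off until inducer is added. The annotation additionally picks up short remnants of rop, bom, IS1, β-lactamase and a lac promoter/lacZα region. These are backbone fragments rather than functional parts of the design.

The payload is the E. coli zapB coding sequence fused at its C terminus, after a short intervening segment, to mEos2, a monomeric green-to-red photoconvertible fluorescent protein. The fusion was cloned between SpeI and NotI sites. Transcription is driven by the phage T5 promoter with an embedded lac operator plus a second downstream operator (the T5-lac arrangement), and it ends at the lambda t0 terminator. According to the record, the backbone's N-terminal 6xHis tag was replaced with a new SpeI site, so the fusion lacks that tag, and the depositor notes that this change is associated with reduced expression.

ZapB is a non-essential, abundant factor recruited early to the divisome, where it promotes FtsZ-ring assembly. The associated publication examines the protein network that stabilises the E. coli FtsZ ring and modulates constriction. In that context, a photoconvertible ZapB fusion expressed at controlled levels is suited to imaging ZapB localisation, including single-molecule localisation approaches that rely on mEos2 photoconversion.
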