Addgene plasmid #72651: pJB045 (ZapB-mEos2)
Purpose: Inducible expression of ZapB-mEos2 in bacteria
Depositing lab: Jie Xiao. Depositing organization: Johns Hopkins University and School of Medicine. Publication: A multi-layered protein network stabilizes the Escherichia coli FtsZ-ring and modulates constriction dynamics. Buss J, Coltharp C, Shtengel G, Yang X, Hess H, Xiao J. PLoS Genet. 2015 Apr 7;11(4):e1005128. doi: 10.1371/journal.pgen.1005128. eCollection 2015 Apr. PGENETICS-D-14-03238 PubMed 25848771.
Backbone
  Vector backbone: pCA24N
  Backbone manufacturer: NBRP-E.coli at NIG
  Backbone size w/o insert (bp): 4500
  Total vector size (bp): 5400
  Modifications to backbone: replaced N-terminal 6xHis with novel SpeI site, results in 6bp reduced expression
  Vector type: Bacterial Expression
Growth in bacteria
  Bacterial resistance: Chloramphenicol, 25 μg/mL
  Growth temperature: 37°C
  Growth strain: DH5alpha
  Growth instructions: For fluorescence studies, grow at RT or 30C.
  Copy number: High Copy
Gene/Insert
  Gene/Insert name: ZapB-mEos2
  Species: E. coli
  Insert size (bp): 959
  Promoter: T5-lac
  Tag / fusion protein: mEos2 (C terminal on insert)
  Cloning method: Restriction Enzyme; 5′ cloning site SpeI (not destroyed); 3′ cloning site NotI (not destroyed)
  Sequencing primers: 5′ GCGTAATAGCGAAGAGGCCCG; 3′ cattactggatctatcaacaggag
Terms and licenses: Academic/Nonprofit Terms; Industry Terms: Not Available to Industry
How to cite: pJB045 (ZapB-mEos2) was a gift from Jie Xiao (Addgene plasmid # 72651 ; http://n2t.net/addgene:72651 ; RRID:Addgene_72651)
