>Addgene plasmid #72651 | pJB045 (ZapB-mEos2) | addgene partial sequence | sequence record 135815 | T0term-R 5'-GCGGCAACCGAGCGTTC-3'
CTGGATCTATCAACAGGAGTCCAAGCTCAGCTAATTAAGCTTGGCTGCAGGTCGACCCTTAGCGGCCGCT
TATCGTCTGGCATTGTCAGGCAATCCAGAATGAGCAACAGCATGCTCATACAGCTTAACCTTGTTGTAAT
CTTTGTCATGGCTTAAAATCTCAATGCAGTGGTCCACAAAGTGGTAGCCTGGTAACTTGACACCCTTCTC
CTTAGCTTTGTAAGTAGTTCTGAAGTCACATCGGTAATGGGCATTTCCTTCAAGCAACAAAGCCATATGA
ATATCACCCGTCAGCACTCCATCACGCACATACATTTTCTCAGTGGAGGGCTCCCATTTCAGCGTCTTCT
TCTGCATAACTGGACCATTGGCGGGAAAGTTGGTACCATAAAATCGAACTTTATTATAGAAAGTGTCCCC
TTCCATTGTTATGTCGTTTCTGGCAATGCAAATGCCCCCGTCTTCGAAAGTCAAGCTTCGTTCCCACGAA
TACCCCTTAGGAAACGACTGCTTAAAATAGTCTTGTATGTTGTCTGGATATTTGGCGAATACCCTGTTGC
CGTAATGGAATGCAGTGGTCAGGATATCAAAGGCAAAAGGCAGAGGTCCGCCCTCTTTGACTTCAAGATC
CATACTCTGTTTTCCCTCAAAAGGCTTGCCTGTACCATCTCCGTCGATCACAAAGTGGTGCCCGTTTACG
TTGCCTTCCATACGGAGTTTGATCTTCATGTCTGGCTTAATCGCACTCATGAATTCGCCAGAACCAGCAG
CGGAGCCAGCGGATCCGACCTCTTCCATGCGACCCAGCAGGGCCTGCAGACGTTCCTGCCAGCCGTTCTG
CTGTTCTTTCAGATGGTTGTTCTCACGCTCCAGCTCTTCGCGCTGATGCTGGGCATTTTGAACTTCCTGC
GACAGTGAGTTGTTTTTT
